>Addgene plasmid #202126 | pL0_AC-dph1 | addgene full sequence | sequence record 405542 | Addgene NGS Result
AGAATGGATGCGAGTAATGAGCTCGGCACAAAATCACCACTCGATACAGGCAGCCCATCAGTCCGGGACG
GCGTCAGCGGGAGAGCCGTTGTAAGGCGGCAGACTTTGCTCATGTTACCGATGCTATTCGGAAGAACGGC
AACTAAGCTGCCGGGTTTGAAACACGGATGATCTCGCGGAGGGTAGCATGTTGATTGTAACGATGACAGA
GCGTTGCTGCCTGTGATCACCGCTCCTCTAGAGTCGACTTGCAGGCATGCAAGCTTAGCAAGCGAACCGG
AATTGCCAGCTGGGGCGCCCTCTGGTAAGGTTGGGAAGCCCTGCAAAGTAAACTGGATGGCTTTCTTGCC
GCCAAGGATCTGATGGCGCAGGGGATCAATATCTGATCAAGAGACAGGATGAGGATCGTTTCGCATGAGG
GAAGCGGTGATCGCCGAAGTATCGACTCAACTATCAGAGGTAGTTGGCGTCATCGAGCGCCATCTCGAAC
CGACGTTGCTGGCCGTACATTTGTACGGCTCCGCAGTGGATGGCGGCCTGAAGCCACACAGTGATATTGA
TTTGCTGGTTACGGTGACCGTAAGGCTTGATGAAACAACGCGGCGAGCTTTGATCAACGACCTTTTGGAA
ACTTCGGCTTCCCCTGGAGAGAGTGAGATTCTCCGCGCTGTAGAAGTCACCATTGTTGTGCACGACGACA
TCATTCCGTGGCGTTATCCAGCTAAGCGCGAACTGCAATTTGGAGAATGGCAGCGCAATGACATTCTTGC
TGGTATCTTCGAGCCAGCCACGATCGACATTGATCTGGCTATCTTGCTGACAAAAGCAAGAGAACATAGC
GTTGCCTTGGTAGGTCCAGCGGCGGAGGAACTCTTTGATCCGGTTCCTGAACAGGATCTATTTGAGGCGC
TAAATGAAACCTTAACGCTATGGAACTCGCCGCCCGACTGGGCTGGCGATGAGCGAAATGTAGTGCTTAC
GTTGTCCCGCATTTGGTACAGCGCAGTAACCGGCAAAATCGCGCCGAAGGATGTCGCTGCCGACTGGGCA
ATGGAGCGCCTGCCGGCCCAGTATCAGCCCGTCATACTTGAAGCTAGACAGGCTTATCTTGGACAAGAAG
AAGATCGCTTGGCCTCGCGCGCAGATCAGTTGGAAGAATTTGTCCACTACGTGAAAGGCGAGATCACCAA
GGTAGTCGGCAAATAATAATCACCTAGAATGCATGACCAAAATCCCTTAACGTGAGTTTTCGTTCCACTG
AGCGTCAGACCCCGTAGAAAAGATCAAAGGATCTTCTTGAGATCCTTTTTTTCTGCGCGTAATCTGCTGC
TTGCAAACAAAAAAACCACCGCTACCAGCGGTGGTTTGTTTGCCGGATCAAGAGCTACCAACTCTTTTTC
CGAAGGTAACTGGCTTCAGCAGAGCGCAGATACCAAATACTGTTCTTCTAGTGTAGCCGTAGTTAGGCCA
CCACTTCAAGAACTCTGTAGCACCGCCTACATACCTCGCTCTGCTAATCCTGTTACCAGTGGCTGCTGCC
AGTGGCGATAAGTCGTGTCTTACCGGGTTGGACTCAAGACGATAGTTACCGGATAAGGCGCAGCGGTCGG
GCTGAACGGGGGGTTCGTGCACACAGCCCAGCTTGGAGCGAACGACCTACACCGAACTGAGATACCTACA
GCGTGAGCTATGAGAAAGCGCCACGCTTCCCGAAGGGAGAAAGGCGGACAGGTATCCGGTAAGCGGCAGG
GTCGGAACAGGAGAGCGCACGAGGGAGCTTCCAGGGGGAAACGCCTGGTATCTTTATAGTCCTGTCGGGT
TTCGCCACCTCTGACTTGAGCGTCGATTTTTGTGATGCTCGTCAGGGGGGCGGAGCCTATGGAAAAACGC
CAGCAACGCGGCCTTTTTACGGTTCCTGGCCTTTTGCTGGCCTTTTGCTCACATGTTCTTTCCTGCGTTA
TCCCCTGATTCTGTGGGTGGAAGGGCTCGGAGTTGTGGTAATCTATGTATCCTGGTGGTCTCGCATTGGC
GTGGTTCCTTGAATACTTTGGGAAATACCAAACTTGTACTGTAAGGCGAATGCGAAGGTTGAAAGATAAT
TGACTCTCGTGGTAACTTCGGTACCATCACGAAACACCAGAAAATAATTGGAAAGAACCGCAGATGGCCG
CAAGCATTATTGACTTATTGAATGACATGATATTGCCAAAATCTGACTGTGCGAAAACAGCTCACAGCTC
AATCATACGAATTGGTTTGCAGAAAGTTTGTCGCTTGGGACAGACATCGACAAATAGATCTCTGTTAACA
AATTTATTAGAATTATGGCCTTTCTCCAAGTTGGAAATAGCAGACTTTTTCAATATAAGACGGTCGACTT
GACTGACCAATAAATCTTTCATGTTAAAAGATAACACAAATCCCCCGATACTGACGTCTCGGCGTACAGA
CGTAAGACGTATCGCCAGCCGCAGAAGGGTGAAGTCCGGGTTTTTATTCACTCCTCCGCTACTAGTAGAG
TACGCCGTGTCGCGTTCCTTTTTTGGTGTTTTTTAGCAGCGTCTTGCTCTCGTGTTGACTGGGAGCTAGT
CAACACGCAATCAAGCACGGGACTTTTCACTCTGCTCCGTGTTGTGCGGTCCTTGAAAGCTTATCTGTTT
GTATTCCAGCACTGCAAAGACATGGCAAGTGGTTCTGATAGTGCGTTGCCGCAGGCATTGACGGATTTCG
TCTTTGATTTATACGATTCCGTCACTCTTTCGCAGCTTTCGGAAGAACAAGGAAAGCTCTACAATACTGA
TTTTCGCGATTTGAGTTCCAAGTATTTTGGTTCACAGCCCTGGCCTTCGCCACAGTCGATCGCCTCGGAA
TGTAACGGTGATCCAATGTTTTTAGCGTTATACCGGGAATTGACGCAACGCCACTGGCACGCTGTGTCGC
GCCCCAGTATTCGTGATCGTATCGAAGGATGGCAGGTATACTCCTGAGACCTGAGACGAGACGAGACAGC
CTG
Features (pLannotate 1.2.2; 4 found; start..end, strand, type, name):
    234..266     +  misc_feature   MCS (fragment): pUC18/19 multiple cloning site
    267..383     +  CDS            tnpA (fragment): TN5P_ECOLX - Also known as tnp. Experimental evidence at protein level: Swiss-Prot protein existence level 1. Mediates transposition of transposon Tn5 by a 'cut and paste' mechanism. First, the monomeric transposase binds the 19 bp inverted DNA repeats flanking the transposon. Then, dimerization of the DNA- bound transposase creates a synaptic DNA complex. After nicking of the first DNA strand, excision of the transposon proceeds through a series of intermediates. The transposase then mediates the insertion of the transposon at a new site by strand transfer. The activity of the wild- type tran
    415..1203    +  CDS            aadA: S3AD_ECOLX - Experimental evidence at protein level: Swiss-Prot protein existence level 1. Mediates bacterial resistance to the antibiotics streptomycin and spectinomycin. From Escherichia coli.
   1297..1885    +  rep_origin     ori: high-copy-number ColE1/pMB1/pBR322/pUC origin of replication
