[The description below was written by a language model from this plasmid's Addgene catalogue record and pLannotate feature annotations shown in this document.]
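Description:
pL0_AC-dph1 is a Level 0 part plasmid from the Universal Loop assembly system, a synthetic-biology cloning framework designed for hierarchical, cross-kingdom DNA fabrication. It is built on the pL0R backbone and is propagated in E. coli as a high-copy plasmid. The sequenced record of about 3.0 kb carries a ColE1/pUC-type origin of replication and an aadA gene, which confers the spectinomycin (and streptomycin) resistance used for selection. The automated annotation also picks up a short fragment of the pUC18/19 multiple cloning site and a small fragment resembling the Tn5 transposase coding sequence just upstream of aadA. These appear to be backbone remnants rather than functional elements, and the fragment is far too short to encode an active transposase.

The payload is a 962 bp promoter region, named dph1, taken from gene 54330 of the marine diatom Phaeodactylum tricornutum, inserted without mutations by Gibson cloning. The feature table does not annotate this insert, which is expected because diatom promoters are not represented in the standard feature databases. It presumably lies in the unannotated portion of the sequence. The part is flanked by "AC" overhangs, the positional fusion sites that define it as a promoter-type module. These sites let it be released and joined in a defined order with downstream parts, such as coding sequences and terminators, to build a Level 1 transcription unit. The plasmid has no reporter or expression cassette of its own. It serves as a reusable regulatory building block, most plausibly for assembling transgene expression constructs intended for P. tricornutum.
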