Addgene plasmid #202126: pL0_AC-dph1
Purpose: Level 0 plasmid containing the promoter from gene 54330 from Phaeodactylum tricornutum with AC overhangs used to build a level 1 construct.
Depositing lab: Christopher Dupont. Depositing organization: J. Craig Venter Institute (JCVI). Publication: Universal loop assembly: open, efficient and cross-kingdom DNA fabrication. Pollak B, Matute T, Nunez I, Cerda A, Lopez C, Vargas V, Kan A, Bielinski V, von Dassow P, Dupont CL, Federici F. Synth Biol (Oxf). 2020;5(1):ysaa001. doi: 10.1093/synbio/ysaa001. Epub 2020 Feb 5. PubMed 32161816.
Backbone
  Vector backbone: pL0R
  Vector type: Synthetic Biology
Growth in bacteria
  Bacterial resistance: Spectinomycin, 50 μg/mL
  Growth temperature: 37°C
  Growth strain: DH5alpha
  Copy number: High Copy
Gene/Insert
  Gene/Insert name: dph1 promoter
  Species: Phaeodactylum tricornutum
  Insert size (bp): 962
  Mutation: None
  Cloning method: Gibson Cloning
How to cite: pL0_AC-dph1 was a gift from Christopher Dupont (Addgene plasmid # 202126 ; http://n2t.net/addgene:202126 ; RRID:Addgene_202126)
